Addgene plasmid #76969: PANK4 gRNA (BRDN0001147715)
Purpose: 3rd generation lentiviral gRNA plasmid targeting human PANK4
Depositing lab: John Doench & David Root. Depositing organization: Broad Institute. Publication: Optimized sgRNA design to maximize activity and minimize off-target effects of CRISPR-Cas9. Doench JG, Fusi N, Sullender M, Hegde M, Vaimberg EW, Donovan KF, Smith I, Tothova Z, Wilen C, Orchard R, Virgin HW, Listgarten J, Root DE. Nat Biotechnol. 2016 Jan 18. doi: 10.1038/nbt.3437. PubMed 26780180.
Backbone
  Vector backbone: lentiGuide-Puro
  Backbone manufacturer: Zhang Lab (Addgene plasmid # 52963)
  Vector type: Mammalian Expression, Lentiviral, CRISPR
  Selectable markers: Puromycin
Growth in bacteria
  Bacterial resistance: Ampicillin, 100 μg/mL
  Growth temperature: 37°C
  Growth strain: DH5alpha
  Copy number: High Copy
Gene/Insert
  Gene/Insert name: PANK4 (alt names: PANK4; NM_018216.2)
  gRNA/shRNA sequence: TTTGGAGGCTTCTTTATCCG
  Species: H. sapiens (human)
  Entrez Gene: PANK4
  Promoter: hU6
  Cloning method: Unknown
  Sequencing primers: 5′ U6-F; 3′ pS2-R
Terms and licenses: Academic/Nonprofit Terms; Industry Terms: Not Available to Industry
Depositor comments: The gRNA was designed to target the following Genbank reference sequence(s): NM_018216.2. Note that this plasmid does NOT contain Cas9. It should be used in conjunction with lentiCas9-Blast (Addgene #52962) or otherwise with cell lines already expressing Cas9. Browse the full kinome gRNA library at http://www.addgene.org/pooled-library/broadgpp-human-kinome/ or visit http://www.broadinstitute.org/rnai/public/ for detailed protocols and information.
How to cite: PANK4 gRNA (BRDN0001147715) was a gift from John Doench & David Root (Addgene plasmid # 76969 ; http://n2t.net/addgene:76969 ; RRID:Addgene_76969)
