[The description below was written by a language model from this plasmid's Addgene catalogue record and pLannotate feature annotations shown in this document.]
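Description:
PANK4 gRNA (BRDN0001147715) is a third-generation lentiviral guide RNA plasmid built on the lentiGuide-Puro backbone and designed to direct Streptococcus pyogenes Cas9 to the human PANK4 gene, with the guide chosen against the reference transcript NM_018216.2. In bacteria it is maintained through a high-copy ColE1/pUC-type origin and selected with ampicillin via the β-lactamase gene. An f1 origin, an SV40 origin and lac/T7/T3 promoter remnants from the parental cloning vector are also annotated in the backbone.

The transfer cassette is framed by an RSV promoter-driven truncated HIV-1 5' LTR and a self-inactivating ΔU3 3' LTR. This arrangement makes genomic RNA production Tat-independent and leaves the integrated provirus without LTR promoter activity. Between the LTRs lie the Ψ packaging signal with a gag fragment, the Rev response element for nuclear export of the unspliced viral RNA, and a cPPT/CTS that aids nuclear import. The payload has two expression units. A human U6 RNA polymerase III promoter drives the PANK4-specific spacer fused to the SpCas9 gRNA scaffold. An EF-1α core promoter with its intron A drives puromycin N-acetyltransferase for selection of transduced mammalian cells, followed by a WPRE to boost transcript stability and expression.

The plasmid does not encode Cas9, so it is intended for use with a separate Cas9 lentivector or in cells that already express Cas9. It is an individual clone corresponding to a guide from a human kinome gRNA library, developed in work on optimised sgRNA design, and is suited to knocking out PANK4.
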