Features (pLannotate 1.2.2; 29 found; start..end, strand, type, name):
     14..80      +  CDS            small t antigen (fragment): SV40 (simian virus 40) small t antigen
    106..317     +  promoter       EF-1α core promoter: core promoter for human elongation factor EF-1α
    318..1256    +  intron         EF-1α intron A: intron upstream of the start codon of human EF-1α
   1278..1877    +  CDS            PuroR (fragment): puromycin N-acetyltransferase; pac from Streptomyces; confers resistance to puromycin
   1893..2481    +  misc_feature   WPRE: woodchuck hepatitis virus posttranscriptional regulatory element
   2532..2551    +  misc_feature   cPPT/CTS (fragment): central polypurine tract and central termination sequence of HIV-1
   2553..2786    +  LTR            3' LTR (ΔU3): self-inactivating 3' long terminal repeat (LTR) from HIV-1
   2864..2985    +  polyA_signal   SV40 poly(A) signal: SV40 polyadenylation signal
   3025..3160    +  rep_origin     SV40 ori: SV40 origin of replication
   3181..3199    -  promoter       T7 promoter: promoter for bacteriophage T7 RNA polymerase
   3207..3362    +  CDS            lacZα (fragment): LacZα fragment of β-galactosidase; lacZ fragment
   3367..3795    +  rep_origin     f1 ori (sequence partly withheld): f1 bacteriophage origin of replication; arrow indicates direction of (+) strand synthesis
   3848..3952    +  promoter       AmpR promoter: bla
   3953..4813    +  CDS            AmpR: β-lactamase; bla; confers resistance to ampicillin, carbenicillin, and related antibiotics
   4984..5572    +  rep_origin     ori: high-copy-number ColE1/pMB1/pBR322/pUC origin of replication
   5755..5847    +  CDS            lacI (fragment): lac repressor; lacI; The lac repressor binds to the lac operator to inhibit transcription in E. coli. This inhibition can be relieved by adding lactose or isopropyl-β-D-thiogalactopyranoside (IPTG).
   5860..5881    +  protein_bind   CAP binding site: CAP binding activates transcription in the presence of cAMP. E. coli catabolite activator protein
   5896..5926    +  promoter       lac promoter: promoter for the E. coli lac operon
   5934..5950    +  protein_bind   lac operator: The lac repressor binds to the lac operator to inhibit transcription in E. coli. This inhibition can be relieved by adding lactose or isopropyl-β-D-thiogalactopyranoside (IPTG). lac repressor encoded by lacI
   5995..6013    +  promoter       T3 promoter: promoter for bacteriophage T3 RNA polymerase
   6041..6267    +  promoter       RSV promoter: Rous sarcoma virus enhancer/promoter
   6268..6448    +  LTR            5' LTR (truncated): truncated 5' long terminal repeat (LTR) from HIV-1
   6495..6620    +  misc_feature   HIV-1 Ψ: packaging signal of human immunodeficiency virus type 1
   6604..6967    +  CDS            HIV-1 gag (fragment): gag protein from human immunodeficiency virus 1; gag
   7113..7346    +  misc_feature   RRE: The Rev response element (RRE) of HIV-1 allows for Rev-dependent mRNA export from the nucleus to the cytoplasm.
   7723..7749    +  CDS            Rev (fragment): human immunodeficiency virus 1 (HIV-1) Rev protein; rev; enhances nuclear export of unspliced and incompletely spliced viral mRNAs
   7753..7993    +  promoter       U6 promoter: RNA polymerase III promoter for human U6 snRNA
   8023..8098    +  misc_RNA       gRNA scaffold: guide RNA scaffold for the Streptococcus pyogenes CRISPR/Cas9 system
   8154..8271    +  misc_feature   cPPT/CTS: central polypurine tract and central termination sequence of HIV-1
>Addgene plasmid #76969 | PANK4 gRNA (BRDN0001147715) | addgene full sequence | sequence record 186860 | Addgene Assembled Sequence
CCCGGGTGCAAAGATGGATAAAGTTTTAAACAGAGAGGAATCTTTGCAGCTAATGGACCTTCTAGGTCTT
GAAAGGAGTGGGAATTGGCTCCGGTGCCCGTCAGTGGGCAGAGCGCACATCGCCCACAGTCCCCGAGAAG
TTGGGGGGAGGGGTCGGCAATTGATCCGGTGCCTAGAGAAGGTGGCGCGGGGTAAACTGGGAAAGTGATG
TCGTGTACTGGCTCCGCCTTTTTCCCGAGGGTGGGGGAGAACCGTATATAAGTGCAGTAGTCGCCGTGAA
CGTTCTTTTTCGCAACGGGTTTGCCGCCAGAACACAGGTAAGTGCCGTGTGTGGTTCCCGCGGGCCTGGC
CTCTTTACGGGTTATGGCCCTTGCGTGCCTTGAATTACTTCCACCTGGCTGCAGTACGTGATTCTTGATC
CCGAGCTTCGGGTTGGAAGTGGGTGGGAGAGTTCGAGGCCTTGCGCTTAAGGAGCCCCTTCGCCTCGTGC
TTGAGTTGAGGCCTGGCCTGGGCGCTGGGGCCGCCGCGTGCGAATCTGGTGGCACCTTCGCGCCTGTCTC
GCTGCTTTCGATAAGTCTCTAGCCATTTAAAATTTTTGATGACCTGCTGCGACGCTTTTTTTCTGGCAAG
ATAGTCTTGTAAATGCGGGCCAAGATCTGCACACTGGTATTTCGGTTTTTGGGGCCGCGGGCGGCGACGG
GGCCCGTGCGTCCCAGCGCACATGTTCGGCGAGGCGGGGCCTGCGAGCGCGGCCACCGAGAATCGGACGG
GGGTAGTCTCAAGCTGGCCGGCCTGCTCTGGTGCCTGGCCTCGCGCCGCCGTGTATCGCCCCGCCCTGGG
CGGCAAGGCTGGCCCGGTCGGCACCAGTTGCGTGAGCGGAAAGATGGCCGCTTCCCGGCCCTGCTGCAGG
GAGCTCAAAATGGAGGACGCGGCGCTCGGGAGAGCGGGCGGGTGAGTCACCCACACAAAGGAAAAGGGCC
TTTCCGTCCTCAGCCGTCGCTTCATGTGACTCCACGGAGTACCGGGCGCCGTCCAGGCACCTCGATTAGT
TCTCGAGCTTTTGGAGTACGTCGTCTTTAGGTTGGGGGGAGGGGTTTTATGCGATGGAGTTTCCCCACAC
TGAGTGGGTGGAGACTGAAGTTAGGCCAGCTTGGCACTTGATGTAATTCTCCTTGGAATTTGCCCTTTTT
GAGTTTGGATCTTGGTTCATTCTCAAGCCTCAGACAGTGGTTCAAAGTTTTTTTCTTCCATTTCAGGTGT
CGTGACGTACGGCCACCATGACCGAGTACAAGCCCACGGTGCGCCTCGCCACCCGCGACGACGTCCCCAG
GGCCGTACGCACCCTCGCCGCCGCGTTCGCCGACTACCCCGCCACGCGCCACACCGTCGATCCGGACCGC
CACATCGAGCGGGTCACCGAGCTGCAAGAACTCTTCCTCACGCGCGTCGGGCTCGACATCGGCAAGGTGT
GGGTCGCGGACGACGGCGCCGCCGTGGCGGTCTGGACCACGCCGGAGAGCGTCGAAGCGGGGGCGGTGTT
CGCCGAGATCGGCCCGCGCATGGCCGAGTTGAGCGGTTCCCGGCTGGCCGCGCAGCAACAGATGGAAGGC
CTCCTGGCGCCGCACCGGCCCAAGGAGCCCGCGTGGTTCCTGGCCACCGTCGGAGTCTCGCCCGACCACC
AGGGCAAGGGTCTGGGCAGCGCCGTCGTGCTCCCCGGAGTGGAGGCGGCCGAGCGCGCCGGGGTGCCCGC
CTTCCTGGAGACCTCCGCGCCCCGCAACCTCCCCTTCTACGAGCGGCTCGGCTTCACCGTCACCGCCGAC
GTCGAGGTGCCCGAAGGACCGCGCACCTGGTGCATGACCCGCAAGCCCGGTGCCTGAACGCGTTAAGTCG
ACAATCAACCTCTGGATTACAAAATTTGTGAAAGATTGACTGGTATTCTTAACTATGTTGCTCCTTTTAC
GCTATGTGGATACGCTGCTTTAATGCCTTTGTATCATGCTATTGCTTCCCGTATGGCTTTCATTTTCTCC
TCCTTGTATAAATCCTGGTTGCTGTCTCTTTATGAGGAGTTGTGGCCCGTTGTCAGGCAACGTGGCGTGG
TGTGCACTGTGTTTGCTGACGCAACCCCCACTGGTTGGGGCATTGCCACCACCTGTCAGCTCCTTTCCGG
GACTTTCGCTTTCCCCCTCCCTATTGCCACGGCGGAACTCATCGCCGCCTGCCTTGCCCGCTGCTGGACA
GGGGCTCGGCTGTTGGGCACTGACAATTCCGTGGTGTTGTCGGGGAAATCATCGTCCTTTCCTTGGCTGC
TCGCCTGTGTTGCCACCTGGATTCTGCGCGGGACGTCCTTCTGCTACGTCCCTTCGGCCCTCAATCCAGC
GGACCTTCCTTCCCGCGGCCTGCTGCCGGCTCTGCGGCCTCTTCCGCGTCTTCGCCTTCGCCCTCAGACG
AGTCGGATCTCCCTTTGGGCCGCCTCCCCGCGTCGACTTTAAGACCAATGACTTACAAGGCAGCTGTAGA
TCTTAGCCACTTTTTAAAAGAAAAGGGGGGACTGGAAGGGCTAATTCACTCCCAACGAAGACAAGATCTG
CTTTTTGCTTGTACTGGGTCTCTCTGGTTAGACCAGATCTGAGCCTGGGAGCTCTCTGGCTAACTAGGGA
ACCCACTGCTTAAGCCTCAATAAAGCTTGCCTTGAGTGCTTCAAGTAGTGTGTGCCCGTCTGTTGTGTGA
CTCTGGTAACTAGAGATCCCTCAGACCCTTTTAGTCAGTGTGGAAAATCTCTAGCAGTACGTATAGTAGT
TCATGTCATCTTATTATTCAGTATTTATAACTTGCAAAGAAATGAATATCAGAGAGTGAGAGGAACTTGT
TTATTGCAGCTTATAATGGTTACAAATAAAGCAATAGCATCACAAATTTCACAAATAAAGCATTTTTTTC
ACTGCATTCTAGTTGTGGTTTGTCCAAACTCATCAATGTATCTTATCATGTCTGGCTCTAGCTATCCCGC
CCCTAACTCCGCCCATCCCGCCCCTAACTCCGCCCAGTTCCGCCCATTCTCCGCCCCATGGCTGACTAAT
TTTTTTTATTTATGCAGAGGCCGAGGCCGCCTCGGCCTCTGAGCTATTCCAGAAGTAGTGAGGAGGCTTT
TTTGGAGGCCTAGGGACGTACCCAATTCGCCCTATAGTGAGTCGTATTACGCGCGCTCACTGGCCGTCGT
TTTACAACGTCGTGACTGGGAAAACCCTGGCGTTACCCAACTTAATCGCCTTGCAGCACATCCCCCTTTC
GCCAGCTGGCGTAATAGCGAAGAGGCCCGCACCGATCGCCCTTCCCAACAGTTGCGCAGCCTGAATGGCG
AATGGG
[124 nt withheld, positions 3367-3490]
C
[91 nt withheld, positions 3492-3582]
A
[49 nt withheld, positions 3584-3632]
CCTTTGACGTTGGAGTCCACGTTCTTT
[37 nt withheld, positions 3660-3696]
ACCCTATCTCGGTCTATTCTTTTGATTTATAAGGGATTTTGCCGATTTCGGCCTATTGGTTAAAAAATGA
GCTGATTTAACAAAAATTTAACGCGAATTTTAACAAAATATTAACGCTTACAATTTAGGTGGCACTTTTC
GGGGAAATGTGCGCGGAACCCCTATTTGTTTATTTTTCTAAATACATTCAAATATGTATCCGCTCATGAG
ACAATAACCCTGATAAATGCTTCAATAATATTGAAAAAGGAAGAGTATGAGTATTCAACATTTCCGTGTC
GCCCTTATTCCCTTTTTTGCGGCATTTTGCCTTCCTGTTTTTGCTCACCCAGAAACGCTGGTGAAAGTAA
AAGATGCTGAAGATCAGTTGGGTGCACGAGTGGGTTACATCGAACTGGATCTCAACAGCGGTAAGATCCT
TGAGAGTTTTCGCCCCGAAGAACGTTTTCCAATGATGAGCACTTTTAAAGTTCTGCTATGTGGCGCGGTA
TTATCCCGTATTGACGCCGGGCAAGAGCAACTCGGTCGCCGCATACACTATTCTCAGAATGACTTGGTTG
AGTACTCACCAGTCACAGAAAAGCATCTTACGGATGGCATGACAGTAAGAGAATTATGCAGTGCTGCCAT
AACCATGAGTGATAACACTGCGGCCAACTTACTTCTGACAACGATCGGAGGACCGAAGGAGCTAACCGCT
TTTTTGCACAACATGGGGGATCATGTAACTCGCCTTGATCGTTGGGAACCGGAGCTGAATGAAGCCATAC
CAAACGACGAGCGTGACACCACGATGCCTGTAGCAATGGCAACAACGTTGCGCAAACTATTAACTGGCGA
ACTACTTACTCTAGCTTCCCGGCAACAATTAATAGACTGGATGGAGGCGGATAAAGTTGCAGGACCACTT
CTGCGCTCGGCCCTTCCGGCTGGCTGGTTTATTGCTGATAAATCTGGAGCCGGTGAGCGTGGGTCTCGCG
GTATCATTGCAGCACTGGGGCCAGATGGTAAGCCCTCCCGTATCGTAGTTATCTACACGACGGGGAGTCA
GGCAACTATGGATGAACGAAATAGACAGATCGCTGAGATAGGTGCCTCACTGATTAAGCATTGGTAACTG
TCAGACCAAGTTTACTCATATATACTTTAGATTGATTTAAAACTTCATTTTTAATTTAAAAGGATCTAGG
TGAAGATCCTTTTTGATAATCTCATGACCAAAATCCCTTAACGTGAGTTTTCGTTCCACTGAGCGTCAGA
CCCCGTAGAAAAGATCAAAGGATCTTCTTGAGATCCTTTTTTTCTGCGCGTAATCTGCTGCTTGCAAACA
AAAAAACCACCGCTACCAGCGGTGGTTTGTTTGCCGGATCAAGAGCTACCAACTCTTTTTCCGAAGGTAA
CTGGCTTCAGCAGAGCGCAGATACCAAATACTGTTCTTCTAGTGTAGCCGTAGTTAGGCCACCACTTCAA
GAACTCTGTAGCACCGCCTACATACCTCGCTCTGCTAATCCTGTTACCAGTGGCTGCTGCCAGTGGCGAT
AAGTCGTGTCTTACCGGGTTGGACTCAAGACGATAGTTACCGGATAAGGCGCAGCGGTCGGGCTGAACGG
GGGGTTCGTGCACACAGCCCAGCTTGGAGCGAACGACCTACACCGAACTGAGATACCTACAGCGTGAGCT
ATGAGAAAGCGCCACGCTTCCCGAAGGGAGAAAGGCGGACAGGTATCCGGTAAGCGGCAGGGTCGGAACA
GGAGAGCGCACGAGGGAGCTTCCAGGGGGAAACGCCTGGTATCTTTATAGTCCTGTCGGGTTTCGCCACC
TCTGACTTGAGCGTCGATTTTTGTGATGCTCGTCAGGGGGGCGGAGCCTATGGAAAAACGCCAGCAACGC
GGCCTTTTTACGGTTCCTGGCCTTTTGCTGGCCTTTTGCTCACATGTTCTTTCCTGCGTTATCCCCTGAT
TCTGTGGATAACCGTATTACCGCCTTTGAGTGAGCTGATACCGCTCGCCGCAGCCGAACGACCGAGCGCA
GCGAGTCAGTGAGCGAGGAAGCGGAAGAGCGCCCAATACGCAAACCGCCTCTCCCCGCGCGTTGGCCGAT
TCATTAATGCAGCTGGCACGACAGGTTTCCCGACTGGAAAGCGGGCAGTGAGCGCAACGCAATTAATGTG
AGTTAGCTCACTCATTAGGCACCCCAGGCTTTACACTTTATGCTTCCGGCTCGTATGTTGTGTGGAATTG
TGAGCGGATAACAATTTCACACAGGAAACAGCTATGACCATGATTACGCCAAGCGCGCAATTAACCCTCA
CTAAAGGGAACAAAAGCTGGAGCTGCAAGCTTAATGTAGTCTTATGCAATACTCTTGTAGTCTTGCAACA
TGGTAACGATGAGTTAGCAACATGCCTTACAAGGAGAGAAAAAGCACCGTGCATGCCGATTGGTGGAAGT
AAGGTGGTACGATCGTGCCTTATTAGGAAGGCAACAGACGGGTCTGACATGGATTGGACGAACCACTGAA
TTGCCGCATTGCAGAGATATTGTATTTAAGTGCCTAGCTCGATACATAAACGGGTCTCTCTGGTTAGACC
AGATCTGAGCCTGGGAGCTCTCTGGCTAACTAGGGAACCCACTGCTTAAGCCTCAATAAAGCTTGCCTTG
AGTGCTTCAAGTAGTGTGTGCCCGTCTGTTGTGTGACTCTGGTAACTAGAGATCCCTCAGACCCTTTTAG
TCAGTGTGGAAAATCTCTAGCAGTGGCGCCCGAACAGGGACTTGAAAGCGAAAGGGAAACCAGAGGAGCT
CTCTCGACGCAGGACTCGGCTTGCTGAAGCGCGCACGGCAAGAGGCGAGGGGCGGCGACTGGTGAGTACG
CCAAAAATTTTGACTAGCGGAGGCTAGAAGGAGAGAGATGGGTGCGAGAGCGTCAGTATTAAGCGGGGGA
GAATTAGATCGCGATGGGAAAAAATTCGGTTAAGGCCAGGGGGAAAGAAAAAATATAAATTAAAACATAT
AGTATGGGCAAGCAGGGAGCTAGAACGATTCGCAGTTAATCCTGGCCTGTTAGAAACATCAGAAGGCTGT
AGACAAATACTGGGACAGCTACAACCATCCCTTCAGACAGGATCAGAAGAACTTAGATCATTATATAATA
CAGTAGCAACCCTCTATTGTGTGCATCAAAGGATAGAGATAAAAGACACCAAGGAAGCTTTAGACAAGAT
AGAGGAAGAGCAAAACAAAAGTAAGACCACCGCACAGCAAGCGGCCGCTGATCTTCAGACCTGGAGGAGG
AGATATGAGGGACAATTGGAGAAGTGAATTATATAAATATAAAGTAGTAAAAATTGAACCATTAGGAGTA
GCACCCACCAAGGCAAAGAGAAGAGTGGTGCAGAGAGAAAAAAGAGCAGTGGGAATAGGAGCTTTGTTCC
TTGGGTTCTTGGGAGCAGCAGGAAGCACTATGGGCGCAGCGTCAATGACGCTGACGGTACAGGCCAGACA
ATTATTGTCTGGTATAGTGCAGCAGCAGAACAATTTGCTGAGGGCTATTGAGGCGCAACAGCATCTGTTG
CAACTCACAGTCTGGGGCATCAAGCAGCTCCAGGCAAGAATCCTGGCTGTGGAAAGATACCTAAAGGATC
AACAGCTCCTGGGGATTTGGGGTTGCTCTGGAAAACTCATTTGCACCACTGCTGTGCCTTGGAATGCTAG
TTGGAGTAATAAATCTCTGGAACAGATTTGGAATCACACGACCTGGATGGAGTGGGACAGAGAAATTAAC
AATTACACAAGCTTAATACACTCCTTAATTGAAGAATCGCAAAACCAGCAAGAAAAGAATGAACAAGAAT
TATTGGAATTAGATAAATGGGCAAGTTTGTGGAATTGGTTTAACATAACAAATTGGCTGTGGTATATAAA
ATTATTCATAATGATAGTAGGAGGCTTGGTAGGTTTAAGAATAGTTTTTGCTGTACTTTCTATAGTGAAT
AGAGTTAGGCAGGGATATTCACCATTATCGTTTCAGACCCACCTCCCAACCCCGAGGGGACCCAGAGAGG
GCCTATTTCCCATGATTCCTTCATATTTGCATATACGATACAAGGCTGTTAGAGAGATAATTAGAATTAA
TTTGACTGTAAACACAAAGATATTAGTACAAAATACGTGACGTAGAAAGTAATAATTTCTTGGGTAGTTT
GCAGTTTTAAAATTATGTTTTAAAATGGACTATCATATGCTTACCGTAACTTGAAAGTATTTCGATTTCT
TGGCTTTATATATCTTGTGGAAAGGACGAAACACCGTTTGGAGGCTTCTTTATCCGGTTTTAGAGCTAGA
AATAGCAAGTTAAAATAAGGCTAGTCCGTTATCAACTTGAAAAAGTGGCACCGAGTCGGTGCTTTTTTAA
GCTTGGCGTAACTAGATCTTGAGACAAATGGCAGTATTCATCCACAATTTTAAAAGAAAAGGGGGGATTG
GGGGGTACAGTGCAGGGGAAAGAATAGTAGACATAATAGCAACAGACATACAAACTAAAGAATTACAAAA
ACAAATTACAAAAATTCAAAATTTTCGGGTTTATTACAGGGACAGCAGAGATCCACTTTGGCGCCGGCTC
GAGGGGG
