>Addgene plasmid #76969 | PANK4 gRNA (BRDN0001147715) | depositor partial sequence | sequence record 144429 | Target Sequence
TTTGGAGGCTTCTTTATCCG
