>Addgene plasmid #76969 | PANK4 gRNA (BRDN0001147715) | addgene partial sequence | sequence record 186859 | hU6-F
AGAAAGTAATAATTTCTTGGGTAGTTTGCAGTTTTAAAATTATGTTTTAAAATGGACTATCATATGCTTA
CCGTAACTTGAAAGTATTTCGATTTCTTGGCTTTATATATCTTGTGGAAAGGACGAAACACCGTTTGGAG
GCTTCTTTATCCGGTTTTAGAGCTAGAAATAGCAAGTTAAAATAAGGCTAGTCCGTTATCAACTTGAAAA
AGTGGCACCGAGTCGGTGCTTTTTTAAGCTTGGCGTAACTAGATCTTGAGACAAATGGCAGTATTCATCC
ACAATTTTAAAAGAAAAGGGGGGATTGGGGGGTACAGTGCAGGGGAAAGAATAGTAGACATAATAGCAAC
AGACATACAAACTAAAGAATTACAAAAACAAATTACAAAAATTCAAAATTTTCGGGTTTATTACAGGGAC
AGCAGAGATCCACTTTGGCGCCGGCTCGAGGGGGCCCGGGTGCAAAGATGGATAAAGTTTTAAACAGAGA
GGAATCTTTGCAGCTAATGGACCTTCTAGGTCTTGAAAGGAGTGGGAATTGGCTCCGGTGCCCGTCAGTG
GGCAGAGCGC
